Addgene plasmid #108949: pET-28a(+)-PMK
Purpose: heterologous expression of PMK of E. faecalis in E. coli
Depositing lab: Frank Schulz. Depositing organization: Ruhr-Universitaet Bochum. Publication: An in vitro Biosynthesis of Sesquiterpenes starting from Acetic Acid. Schulz F, Dirkmann M, Nowack J. Chembiochem. 2018 Aug 7. doi: 10.1002/cbic.201800128. PubMed 30085399.
Backbone
  Vector backbone: pET-28a(+)
  Vector type: Bacterial Expression
Growth in bacteria
  Bacterial resistance: Kanamycin, 50 μg/mL
  Growth temperature: Room Temperature
  Growth strain: DH5alpha
  Copy number: High Copy
Gene/Insert
  Gene/Insert name: Phosphomevalonate kinase (PMK)
  Species: Enterococcus faecalis
  Tag / fusion protein: His6-Tag (N terminal on backbone)
  Cloning method: Restriction Enzyme; 5′ cloning site unknown (unknown if destroyed); 3′ cloning site unknown (unknown if destroyed)
Terms and licenses: Academic/Nonprofit Terms; Industry Terms: Not Available to Industry
Depositor comments: codon-optimized synthetic gene for expression in E. coli
How to cite: pET-28a(+)-PMK was a gift from Frank Schulz (Addgene plasmid # 108949 ; http://n2t.net/addgene:108949 ; RRID:Addgene_108949)
