[The description below was written by a language model from this plasmid's Addgene catalogue record and pLannotate feature annotations shown in this document.]
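Description:
pET-28a(+)-PMK is a bacterial expression plasmid of about 6.4 kb, built on the pET-28a(+) backbone, for producing the phosphomevalonate kinase (PMK) of Enterococcus faecalis in E. coli. The coding sequence is a synthetic gene codon-optimized for E. coli. It was inserted by restriction cloning, although the sites used are not recorded. The plasmid replicates from a ColE1/pBR322-type origin accompanied by the bom region and the rop gene. It is selected with kanamycin through the aph(3')-Ia aminoglycoside phosphotransferase gene, and an f1 origin is also present. The catalogue lists it as high copy, while the rop gene is normally associated with reduced copy number.

Expression is driven by a T7 promoter followed directly by a lac operator and the strong T7 gene 10 ribosome binding site, and it ends at the T7 terminator. The plasmid-borne lacI gene supplies repressor that keeps the promoter silent until IPTG is added, so expression requires a host that provides T7 RNA polymerase. The reading frame opens with the backbone's N-terminal His6 tag and a thrombin cleavage site, which allow metal-affinity purification and optional tag removal. The annotation software labelled the His tag as a fragment of a composite tag. The PMK insert itself is not annotated, but it corresponds to the unannotated stretch of roughly 1.1 kb between the thrombin site and the downstream vector elements. A second histidine-tag sequence lies after this gap, and the record does not show whether it is translated. The depositor and sequencing-derived records differ by only a few nucleotides and give the same feature layout. The associated work concerns in vitro biosynthesis of sesquiterpenes from acetic acid, where purified PMK would serve as a mevalonate pathway enzyme.
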