Features (pLannotate 1.2.2; 20 found; start..end, strand, type, name):
     12..467     +  rep_origin     f1 ori (sequence partly withheld): f1 bacteriophage origin of replication; arrow indicates direction of (+) strand synthesis
    494..551     +  promoter       AmpR promoter (fragment): bla
    560..1375    -  CDS            KanR: aminoglycoside phosphotransferase; aph(3')-Ia; confers resistance to kanamycin in bacteria or G418 (Geneticin®) in eukaryotes
   1497..2085    +  rep_origin     ori: high-copy-number ColE1/pMB1/pBR322/pUC origin of replication
   2271..2413    -  misc_feature   bom: basis of mobility region from pBR322
   2515..2706    -  CDS            rop: Rop protein, which maintains plasmids at low copy number; rop
   2723..3103    +  CDS            YPB1_ECOLX: Protein predicted: Swiss-Prot protein existence level 4. From Escherichia coli.
   3175..3466    -  CDS            TcR (fragment): tetracycline efflux protein; tet; confers resistance to tetracycline
   3481..3502    -  protein_bind   CAP binding site: CAP binding activates transcription in the presence of cAMP. E. coli catabolite activator protein
   3515..4597    -  CDS            lacI: lac repressor; lacI; The lac repressor binds to the lac operator to inhibit transcription in E. coli. This inhibition can be relieved by adding lactose or isopropyl-β-D-thiogalactopyranoside (IPTG).
   4598..4675    -  promoter       lacI promoter: lacI
   4683..4962    -  CDS            TcR (fragment): tetracycline efflux protein; tet; confers resistance to tetracycline
   4984..5002    +  promoter       T7 promoter: promoter for bacteriophage T7 RNA polymerase
   5003..5027    +  protein_bind   lac operator: The lac repressor binds to the lac operator to inhibit transcription in E. coli. This inhibition can be relieved by adding lactose or isopropyl-β-D-thiogalactopyranoside (IPTG). lac repressor encoded by lacI
   5042..5064    +  RBS            RBS: efficient ribosome binding site from bacteriophage T7 gene 10 (Olins and Rangwala, 1989)
   5083..5099    +  CDS            capTEV™ (fragment): composite tag for in vivo biotinylation, TEV protease cleavage, and 6xHis tagging
   5110..5127    +  CDS            thrombin site: thrombin recognition and cleavage site
   6247..6264    +  CDS            9xHis (fragment): 9xHis affinity tag
   6274..6323    +  CDS            SET1 (fragment): solubility-enhancement tag derived from T7 phage gene 10B
   6331..6378    +  terminator     T7 terminator: transcription terminator for bacteriophage T7 RNA polymerase
>Addgene plasmid #108949 | pET-28a(+)-PMK | depositor full sequence | sequence record 205437 | pET-28a(+)-PMK sequence 6403 bps
TGGCGAATGGG
[124 nt withheld, positions 12-135]
C
[91 nt withheld, positions 137-227]
A
[49 nt withheld, positions 229-277]
CCTTTGACGTTGGAGTCCACGTTCTTT
[37 nt withheld, positions 305-341]
ACCCTATCTCGGTCTATTCTTTTGATTTATAAGGGATTTTGCCGATTTCGGCCTATTGGTTAAAAAATGA
GCTGATTTAACAAAAATTTAACGCGAATTTTAACAAAATATTAACGTTTACAATTTCAGGTGGCACTTTT
CGGGGAAATGTGCGCGGAACCCCTATTTGTTTATTTTTCTAAATACATTCAAATATGTATCCGCTCATGA
ATTAATTCTTAGAAAAACTCATCGAGCATCAAATGAAACTGCAATTTATTCATATCAGGATTATCAATAC
CATATTTTTGAAAAAGCCGTTTCTGTAATGAAGGAGAAAACTCACCGAGGCAGTTCCATAGGATGGCAAG
ATCCTGGTATCGGTCTGCGATTCCGACTCGTCCAACATCAATACAACCTATTAATTTCCCCTCGTCAAAA
ATAAGGTTATCAAGTGAGAAATCACCATGAGTGACGACTGAATCCGGTGAGAATGGCAAAAGTTTATGCA
TTTCTTTCCAGACTTGTTCAACAGGCCAGCCATTACGCTCGTCATCAAAATCACTCGCATCAACCAAACC
GTTATTCATTCGTGATTGCGCCTGAGCGAGACGAAATACGCGATCGCTGTTAAAAGGACAATTACAAACA
GGAATCGAATGCAACCGGCGCAGGAACACTGCCAGCGCATCAACAATATTTTCACCTGAATCAGGATATT
CTTCTAATACCTGGAATGCTGTTTTCCCGGGGATCGCAGTGGTGAGTAACCATGCATCATCAGGAGTACG
GATAAAATGCTTGATGGTCGGAAGAGGCATAAATTCCGTCAGCCAGTTTAGTCTGACCATCTCATCTGTA
ACATCATTGGCAACGCTACCTTTGCCATGTTTCAGAAACAACTCTGGCGCATCGGGCTTCCCATACAATC
GATAGATTGTCGCACCTGATTGCCCGACATTATCGCGAGCCCATTTATACCCATATAAATCAGCATCCAT
GTTGGAATTTAATCGCGGCCTAGAGCAAGACGTTTCCCGTTGAATATGGCTCATAACACCCCTTGTATTA
CTGTTTATGTAAGCAGACAGTTTTATTGTTCATGACCAAAATCCCTTAACGTGAGTTTTCGTTCCACTGA
GCGTCAGACCCCGTAGAAAAGATCAAAGGATCTTCTTGAGATCCTTTTTTTCTGCGCGTAATCTGCTGCT
TGCAAACAAAAAAACCACCGCTACCAGCGGTGGTTTGTTTGCCGGATCAAGAGCTACCAACTCTTTTTCC
GAAGGTAACTGGCTTCAGCAGAGCGCAGATACCAAATACTGTCCTTCTAGTGTAGCCGTAGTTAGGCCAC
CACTTCAAGAACTCTGTAGCACCGCCTACATACCTCGCTCTGCTAATCCTGTTACCAGTGGCTGCTGCCA
GTGGCGATAAGTCGTGTCTTACCGGGTTGGACTCAAGACGATAGTTACCGGATAAGGCGCAGCGGTCGGG
CTGAACGGGGGGTTCGTGCACACAGCCCAGCTTGGAGCGAACGACCTACACCGAACTGAGATACCTACAG
CGTGAGCTATGAGAAAGCGCCACGCTTCCCGAAGGGAGAAAGGCGGACAGGTATCCGGTAAGCGGCAGGG
TCGGAACAGGAGAGCGCACGAGGGAGCTTCCAGGGGGAAACGCCTGGTATCTTTATAGTCCTGTCGGGTT
TCGCCACCTCTGACTTGAGCGTCGATTTTTGTGATGCTCGTCAGGGGGGCGGAGCCTATGGAAAAACGCC
AGCAACGCGGCCTTTTTACGGTTCCTGGCCTTTTGCTGGCCTTTTGCTCACATGTTCTTTCCTGCGTTAT
CCCCTGATTCTGTGGATAACCGTATTACCGCCTTTGAGTGAGCTGATACCGCTCGCCGCAGCCGAACGAC
CGAGCGCAGCGAGTCAGTGAGCGAGGAAGCGGAAGAGCGCCTGATGCGGTATTTTCTCCTTACGCATCTG
TGCGGTATTTCACACCGCATATATGGTGCACTCTCAGTACAATCTGCTCTGATGCCGCATAGTTAAGCCA
GTATACACTCCGCTATCGCTACGTGACTGGGTCATGGCTGCGCCCCGACACCCGCCAACACCCGCTGACG
CGCCCTGACGGGCTTGTCTGCTCCCGGCATCCGCTTACAGACAAGCTGTGACCGTCTCCGGGAGCTGCAT
GTGTCAGAGGTTTTCACCGTCATCACCGAAACGCGCGAGGCAGCTGCGGTAAAGCTCATCAGCGTGGTCG
TGAAGCGATTCACAGATGTCTGCCTGTTCATCCGCGTCCAGCTCGTTGAGTTTCTCCAGAAGCGTTAATG
TCTGGCTTCTGATAAAGCGGGCCATGTTAAGGGCGGTTTTTTCCTGTTTGGTCACTGATGCCTCCGTGTA
AGGGGGATTTCTGTTCATGGGGGTAATGATACCGATGAAACGAGAGAGGATGCTCACGATACGGGTTACT
GATGATGAACATGCCCGGTTACTGGAACGTTGTGAGGGTAAACAACTGGCGGTATGGATGCGGCGGGACC
AGAGAAAAATCACTCAGGGTCAATGCCAGCGCTTCGTTAATACAGATGTAGGTGTTCCACAGGGTAGCCA
GCAGCATCCTGCGATGCAGATCCGGAACATAATGGTGCAGGGCGCTGACTTCCGCGTTTCCAGACTTTAC
GAAACACGGAAACCGAAGACCATTCATGTTGTTGCTCAGGTCGCAGACGTTTTGCAGCAGCAGTCGCTTC
ACGTTCGCTCGCGTATCGGTGATTCATTCTGCTAACCAGTAAGGCAACCCCGCCAGCCTAGCCGGGTCCT
CAACGACAGGAGCACGATCATGCGCACCCGTGGGGCCGCCATGCCGGCGATAATGGCCTGCTTCTCGCCG
AAACGTTTGGTGGCGGGACCAGTGACGAAGGCTTGAGCGAGGGCGTGCAAGATTCCGAATACCGCAAGCG
ACAGGCCGATCATCGTCGCGCTCCAGCGAAAGCGGTCCTCGCCGAAAATGACCCAGAGCGCTGCCGGCAC
CTGTCCTACGAGTTGCATGATAAAGAAGACAGTCATAAGTGCGGCGACGATAGTCATGCCCCGCGCCCAC
CGGAAGGAGCTGACTGGGTTGAAGGCTCTCAAGGGCATCGGTCGAGATCCCGGTGCCTAATGAGTGAGCT
AACTTACATTAATTGCGTTGCGCTCACTGCCCGCTTTCCAGTCGGGAAACCTGTCGTGCCAGCTGCATTA
ATGAATCGGCCAACGCGCGGGGAGAGGCGGTTTGCGTATTGGGCGCCAGGGTGGTTTTTCTTTTCACCAG
TGAGACGGGCAACAGCTGATTGCCCTTCACCGCCTGGCCCTGAGAGAGTTGCAGCAAGCGGTCCACGCTG
GTTTGCCCCAGCAGGCGAAAATCCTGTTTGATGGTGGTTAACGGCGGGATATAACATGAGCTGTCTTCGG
TATCGTCGTATCCCACTACCGAGATATCCGCACCAACGCGCAGCCCGGACTCGGTAATGGCGCGCATTGC
GCCCAGCGCCATCTGATCGTTGGCAACCAGCATCGCAGTGGGAACGATGCCCTCATTCAGCATTTGCATG
GTTTGTTGAAAACCGGACATGGCACTCCAGTCGCCTTCCCGTTCCGCTATCGGCTGAATTTGATTGCGAG
TGAGATATTTATGCCAGCCAGCCAGACGCAGACGCGCCGAGACAGAACTTAATGGGCCCGCTAACAGCGC
GATTTGCTGGTGACCCAATGCGACCAGATGCTCCACGCCCAGTCGCGTACCGTCTTCATGGGAGAAAATA
ATACTGTTGATGGGTGTCTGGTCAGAGACATCAAGAAATAACGCCGGAACATTAGTGCAGGCAGCTTCCA
CAGCAATGGCATCCTGGTCATCCAGCGGATAGTTAATGATCAGCCCACTGACGCGTTGCGCGAGAAGATT
GTGCACCGCCGCTTTACAGGCTTCGACGCCGCTTCGTTCTACCATCGACACCACCACGCTGGCACCCAGT
TGATCGGCGCGAGATTTAATCGCCGCGACAATTTGCGACGGCGCGTGCAGGGCCAGACTGGAGGTGGCAA
CGCCAATCAGCAACGACTGTTTGCCCGCCAGTTGTTGTGCCACGCGGTTGGGAATGTAATTCAGCTCCGC
CATCGCCGCTTCCACTTTTTCCCGCGTTTTCGCAGAAACGTGGCTGGCCTGGTTCACCACGCGGGAAACG
GTCTGATAAGAGACACCGGCATACTCTGCGACATCGTATAACGTTACTGGTTTCACATTCACCACCCTGA
ATTGACTCTCTTCCGGGCGCTATCATGCCATACCGCGAAAGGTTTTGCGCCATTCGATGGTGTCCGGGAT
CTCGACGCTCTCCCTTATGCGACTCCTGCATTAGGAAGCAGCCCAGTAGTAGGTTGAGGCCGTTGAGCAC
CGCCGCCGCAAGGAATGGTGCATGCAAGGAGATGGCGCCCAACAGTCCCCCGGCCACGGGGCCTGCCACC
ATACCCACGCCGAAACAAGCGCTCATGAGCCCGAAGTGGCGAGCCCGATCTTCCCCATCGGTGATGTCGG
CGATATAGGCGCCAGCAACCGCACCTGTGGCGCCGGTGATGCCGGCCACGATGCGTCCGGCGTAGAGGAT
CGAGATCTCGATCCCGCGAAATTAATACGACTCACTATAGGGGAATTGTGAGCGGATAACAATTCCCCTC
TAGAAATAATTTTGTTTAACTTTAAGAAGGAGATATACCATGGGCAGCAGCCATCATCATCATCATCACA
GCAGCGGCCTGGTGCCGCGCGGCAGCCATATGATCGAAGTGACGACTCCCGGCAAACTGTTTATTGCCGG
CGAATATGCGGTTGTGGAACCAGGTCATCCGGCAATTATCGTTGCCGTGGATCAGTTTGTGACCGTGACC
GTTGAAGAAACGACGGATGAAGGCTCTATTCAGAGCGCACAGTATAGTAGTCTGCCAATTCGCTGGACAC
GTCGTAATGGTGAATTAGTGTTAGATATTCGCGAAAATCCGTTTCATTATGTGCTGGCCGCTATTCACTT
GACCGAAAAATATGCCCAGGAACAGAACAAGGAACTGAGCTTTTATCACCTAAAAGTGACGAGCGAATTA
GATAGTAGCAATGGTCGTAAATATGGCTTAGGTAGCTCAGGTGCAGTTACCGTGGGTACGGTTAAAGCCC
TGAATATCTTTTATGACCTCGGCCTGGAAAACGAGGAAATCTTTAAACTGAGTGCCTTAGCACATCTGGC
AGTGCAGGGTAATGGTTCTTGCGGCGACATAGCAGCTAGTTGCTATGGTGGCTGGATCGCCTTTTCTACG
TTTGATCATGATTGGGTTAATCAGAAAGTTGCTACCGAAACCTTAACCGATCTGTTAGCTATGGATTGGC
CGGAACTGATGATTTTTCCTCTGAAAGTTCCTAAACAGCTGCGTCTGTTAATCGGTTGGACAGGCTCTCC
AGCAAGTACAAGCGATCTGGTGGATCGTGTGCATCAGTCTAAAGAAGAAAAACAGGCCGCGTATGAACAG
TTTCTGATGAAATCACGCCTGTGCGTTGAAACCATGATCAATGGCTTTAATACGGGCAAAATTAGCGTGA
TCCAGAAACAGATTACCAAAAATCGCCAGCTGCTGGCCGAACTGTCGTCGTTAACGGGTGTTGTTATCGA
AACGGAAGCACTGAAAAATCTCTGCGACCTGGCGGAATCTTATACGGGCGCAGCCAAATCAAGCGGCGCG
GGCGGTGGCGATTGCGGCATTGTTATCTTTCGTCAGAAATCAGGCATCCTGCCACTGATGACCGCTTGGG
AAAAAGATGGTATTACACCATTACCTCTGCATGTGTATACCTATGGTCAGAAAGAATGTAAAGAAAAACA
TGAATCTAAACGCTAATAACTCGAGCACCACCACCACCACCACTGAGATCCGGCTGCTAACAAAGCCCGA
AAGGAAGCTGAGTTGGCTGCTGCCACCGCTGAGCAATAACTAGCATAACCCCTTGGGGCCTCTAAACGGG
TCTTGAGGGGTTTTTTGCTGAAAGGAGGAACTATATCCGGAT
