Features (pLannotate 1.2.2; 20 found; start..end, strand, type, name):
     12..440     +  rep_origin     f1 ori (sequence partly withheld): f1 bacteriophage origin of replication; arrow indicates direction of (+) strand synthesis
    493..550     +  promoter       AmpR promoter (fragment): bla
    559..1374    -  CDS            KanR: aminoglycoside phosphotransferase; aph(3')-Ia; confers resistance to kanamycin in bacteria or G418 (Geneticin®) in eukaryotes
   1496..2084    +  rep_origin     ori: high-copy-number ColE1/pMB1/pBR322/pUC origin of replication
   2270..2409    -  misc_feature   bom: basis of mobility region from pBR322
   2511..2702    -  CDS            rop: Rop protein, which maintains plasmids at low copy number; rop
   2719..3099    +  CDS            YPB1_ECOLX: Protein predicted: Swiss-Prot protein existence level 4. From Escherichia coli.
   3171..3462    -  CDS            TcR (fragment): tetracycline efflux protein; tet; confers resistance to tetracycline
   3477..3498    -  protein_bind   CAP binding site: CAP binding activates transcription in the presence of cAMP. E. coli catabolite activator protein
   3511..4593    -  CDS            lacI: lac repressor; lacI; The lac repressor binds to the lac operator to inhibit transcription in E. coli. This inhibition can be relieved by adding lactose or isopropyl-β-D-thiogalactopyranoside (IPTG).
   4594..4671    -  promoter       lacI promoter: lacI
   4679..4958    -  CDS            TcR (fragment): tetracycline efflux protein; tet; confers resistance to tetracycline
   4980..4998    +  promoter       T7 promoter: promoter for bacteriophage T7 RNA polymerase
   4999..5023    +  protein_bind   lac operator: The lac repressor binds to the lac operator to inhibit transcription in E. coli. This inhibition can be relieved by adding lactose or isopropyl-β-D-thiogalactopyranoside (IPTG). lac repressor encoded by lacI
   5038..5060    +  RBS            RBS: efficient ribosome binding site from bacteriophage T7 gene 10 (Olins and Rangwala, 1989)
   5079..5095    +  CDS            capTEV™ (fragment): composite tag for in vivo biotinylation, TEV protease cleavage, and 6xHis tagging
   5106..5123    +  CDS            thrombin site: thrombin recognition and cleavage site
   6243..6260    +  CDS            9xHis (fragment): 9xHis affinity tag
   6270..6319    +  CDS            SET1 (fragment): solubility-enhancement tag derived from T7 phage gene 10B
   6327..6374    +  terminator     T7 terminator: transcription terminator for bacteriophage T7 RNA polymerase
>Addgene plasmid #108949 | pET-28a(+)-PMK | addgene full sequence | sequence record 220633 | Addgene NGS Result
TGGCGAATGGG
[124 nt withheld, positions 12-135]
C
[91 nt withheld, positions 137-227]
A
[49 nt withheld, positions 229-277]
CCTTTGACGTTGGAGTCCACGTTCTTT
[37 nt withheld, positions 305-341]
ACCCTATCTCGGTCTATTCTTTTGATTTATAAGGGATTTTGCCGATTTCGGCCTATTGGTTAAAAAATGA
GCTGATTTAACAAAAATTTAACGCGAATTTTAACAAAATATTAACGCTTACAATTTAGGTGGCACTTTTC
GGGGAAATGTGCGCGGAACCCCTATTTGTTTATTTTTCTAAATACATTCAAATATGTATCCGCTCATGAA
TTAATTCTTAGAAAAACTCATCGAGCATCAAATGAAACTGCAATTTATTCATATCAGGATTATCAATACC
ATATTTTTGAAAAAGCCGTTTCTGTAATGAAGGAGAAAACTCACCGAGGCAGTTCCATAGGATGGCAAGA
TCCTGGTATCGGTCTGCGATTCCGACTCGTCCAACATCAATACAACCTATTAATTTCCCCTCGTCAAAAA
TAAGGTTATCAAGTGAGAAATCACCATGAGTGACGACTGAATCCGGTGAGAATGGCAAAAGTTTATGCAT
TTCTTTCCAGACTTGTTCAACAGGCCAGCCATTACGCTCGTCATCAAAATCACTCGCATCAACCAAACCG
TTATTCATTCGTGATTGCGCCTGAGCGAGACGAAATACGCGATCGCTGTTAAAAGGACAATTACAAACAG
GAATCGAATGCAACCGGCGCAGGAACACTGCCAGCGCATCAACAATATTTTCACCTGAATCAGGATATTC
TTCTAATACCTGGAATGCTGTTTTCCCGGGGATCGCAGTGGTGAGTAACCATGCATCATCAGGAGTACGG
ATAAAATGCTTGATGGTCGGAAGAGGCATAAATTCCGTCAGCCAGTTTAGTCTGACCATCTCATCTGTAA
CATCATTGGCAACGCTACCTTTGCCATGTTTCAGAAACAACTCTGGCGCATCGGGCTTCCCATACAATCG
ATAGATTGTCGCACCTGATTGCCCGACATTATCGCGAGCCCATTTATACCCATATAAATCAGCATCCATG
TTGGAATTTAATCGCGGCCTAGAGCAAGACGTTTCCCGTTGAATATGGCTCATAACACCCCTTGTATTAC
TGTTTATGTAAGCAGACAGTTTTATTGTTCATGACCAAAATCCCTTAACGTGAGTTTTCGTTCCACTGAG
CGTCAGACCCCGTAGAAAAGATCAAAGGATCTTCTTGAGATCCTTTTTTTCTGCGCGTAATCTGCTGCTT
GCAAACAAAAAAACCACCGCTACCAGCGGTGGTTTGTTTGCCGGATCAAGAGCTACCAACTCTTTTTCCG
AAGGTAACTGGCTTCAGCAGAGCGCAGATACCAAATACTGTCCTTCTAGTGTAGCCGTAGTTAGGCCACC
ACTTCAAGAACTCTGTAGCACCGCCTACATACCTCGCTCTGCTAATCCTGTTACCAGTGGCTGCTGCCAG
TGGCGATAAGTCGTGTCTTACCGGGTTGGACTCAAGACGATAGTTACCGGATAAGGCGCAGCGGTCGGGC
TGAACGGGGGGTTCGTGCACACAGCCCAGCTTGGAGCGAACGACCTACACCGAACTGAGATACCTACAGC
GTGAGCTATGAGAAAGCGCCACGCTTCCCGAAGGGAGAAAGGCGGACAGGTATCCGGTAAGCGGCAGGGT
CGGAACAGGAGAGCGCACGAGGGAGCTTCCAGGGGGAAACGCCTGGTATCTTTATAGTCCTGTCGGGTTT
CGCCACCTCTGACTTGAGCGTCGATTTTTGTGATGCTCGTCAGGGGGGCGGAGCCTATGGAAAAACGCCA
GCAACGCGGCCTTTTTACGGTTCCTGGCCTTTTGCTGGCCTTTTGCTCACATGTTCTTTCCTGCGTTATC
CCCTGATTCTGTGGATAACCGTATTACCGCCTTTGAGTGAGCTGATACCGCTCGCCGCAGCCGAACGACC
GAGCGCAGCGAGTCAGTGAGCGAGGAAGCGGAAGAGCGCCTGATGCGGTATTTTCTCCTTACGCATCTGT
GCGGTATTTCACACCGCAATGGTGCACTCTCAGTACAATCTGCTCTGATGCCGCATAGTTAAGCCAGTAT
ACACTCCGCTATCGCTACGTGACTGGGTCATGGCTGCGCCCCGACACCCGCCAACACCCGCTGACGCGCC
CTGACGGGCTTGTCTGCTCCCGGCATCCGCTTACAGACAAGCTGTGACCGTCTCCGGGAGCTGCATGTGT
CAGAGGTTTTCACCGTCATCACCGAAACGCGCGAGGCAGCTGCGGTAAAGCTCATCAGCGTGGTCGTGAA
GCGATTCACAGATGTCTGCCTGTTCATCCGCGTCCAGCTCGTTGAGTTTCTCCAGAAGCGTTAATGTCTG
GCTTCTGATAAAGCGGGCCATGTTAAGGGCGGTTTTTTCCTGTTTGGTCACTGATGCCTCCGTGTAAGGG
GGATTTCTGTTCATGGGGGTAATGATACCGATGAAACGAGAGAGGATGCTCACGATACGGGTTACTGATG
ATGAACATGCCCGGTTACTGGAACGTTGTGAGGGTAAACAACTGGCGGTATGGATGCGGCGGGACCAGAG
AAAAATCACTCAGGGTCAATGCCAGCGCTTCGTTAATACAGATGTAGGTGTTCCACAGGGTAGCCAGCAG
CATCCTGCGATGCAGATCCGGAACATAATGGTGCAGGGCGCTGACTTCCGCGTTTCCAGACTTTACGAAA
CACGGAAACCGAAGACCATTCATGTTGTTGCTCAGGTCGCAGACGTTTTGCAGCAGCAGTCGCTTCACGT
TCGCTCGCGTATCGGTGATTCATTCTGCTAACCAGTAAGGCAACCCCGCCAGCCTAGCCGGGTCCTCAAC
GACAGGAGCACGATCATGCGCACCCGTGGGGCCGCCATGCCGGCGATAATGGCCTGCTTCTCGCCGAAAC
GTTTGGTGGCGGGACCAGTGACGAAGGCTTGAGCGAGGGCGTGCAAGATTCCGAATACCGCAAGCGACAG
GCCGATCATCGTCGCGCTCCAGCGAAAGCGGTCCTCGCCGAAAATGACCCAGAGCGCTGCCGGCACCTGT
CCTACGAGTTGCATGATAAAGAAGACAGTCATAAGTGCGGCGACGATAGTCATGCCCCGCGCCCACCGGA
AGGAGCTGACTGGGTTGAAGGCTCTCAAGGGCATCGGTCGAGATCCCGGTGCCTAATGAGTGAGCTAACT
TACATTAATTGCGTTGCGCTCACTGCCCGCTTTCCAGTCGGGAAACCTGTCGTGCCAGCTGCATTAATGA
ATCGGCCAACGCGCGGGGAGAGGCGGTTTGCGTATTGGGCGCCAGGGTGGTTTTTCTTTTCACCAGTGAG
ACGGGCAACAGCTGATTGCCCTTCACCGCCTGGCCCTGAGAGAGTTGCAGCAAGCGGTCCACGCTGGTTT
GCCCCAGCAGGCGAAAATCCTGTTTGATGGTGGTTAACGGCGGGATATAACATGAGCTGTCTTCGGTATC
GTCGTATCCCACTACCGAGATATCCGCACCAACGCGCAGCCCGGACTCGGTAATGGCGCGCATTGCGCCC
AGCGCCATCTGATCGTTGGCAACCAGCATCGCAGTGGGAACGATGCCCTCATTCAGCATTTGCATGGTTT
GTTGAAAACCGGACATGGCACTCCAGTCGCCTTCCCGTTCCGCTATCGGCTGAATTTGATTGCGAGTGAG
ATATTTATGCCAGCCAGCCAGACGCAGACGCGCCGAGACAGAACTTAATGGGCCCGCTAACAGCGCGATT
TGCTGGTGACCCAATGCGACCAGATGCTCCACGCCCAGTCGCGTACCGTCTTCATGGGAGAAAATAATAC
TGTTGATGGGTGTCTGGTCAGAGACATCAAGAAATAACGCCGGAACATTAGTGCAGGCAGCTTCCACAGC
AATGGCATCCTGGTCATCCAGCGGATAGTTAATGATCAGCCCACTGACGCGTTGCGCGAGAAGATTGTGC
ACCGCCGCTTTACAGGCTTCGACGCCGCTTCGTTCTACCATCGACACCACCACGCTGGCACCCAGTTGAT
CGGCGCGAGATTTAATCGCCGCGACAATTTGCGACGGCGCGTGCAGGGCCAGACTGGAGGTGGCAACGCC
AATCAGCAACGACTGTTTGCCCGCCAGTTGTTGTGCCACGCGGTTGGGAATGTAATTCAGCTCCGCCATC
GCCGCTTCCACTTTTTCCCGCGTTTTCGCAGAAACGTGGCTGGCCTGGTTCACCACGCGGGAAACGGTCT
GATAAGAGACACCGGCATACTCTGCGACATCGTATAACGTTACTGGTTTCACATTCACCACCCTGAATTG
ACTCTCTTCCGGGCGCTATCATGCCATACCGCGAAAGGTTTTGCGCCATTCGATGGTGTCCGGGATCTCG
ACGCTCTCCCTTATGCGACTCCTGCATTAGGAAGCAGCCCAGTAGTAGGTTGAGGCCGTTGAGCACCGCC
GCCGCAAGGAATGGTGCATGCAAGGAGATGGCGCCCAACAGTCCCCCGGCCACGGGGCCTGCCACCATAC
CCACGCCGAAACAAGCGCTCATGAGCCCGAAGTGGCGAGCCCGATCTTCCCCATCGGTGATGTCGGCGAT
ATAGGCGCCAGCAACCGCACCTGTGGCGCCGGTGATGCCGGCCACGATGCGTCCGGCGTAGAGGATCGAG
ATCTCGATCCCGCGAAATTAATACGACTCACTATAGGGGAATTGTGAGCGGATAACAATTCCCCTCTAGA
AATAATTTTGTTTAACTTTAAGAAGGAGATATACCATGGGCAGCAGCCATCATCATCATCATCACAGCAG
CGGCCTGGTGCCGCGCGGCAGCCATATGATCGAAGTGACGACTCCCGGCAAACTGTTTATTGCCGGCGAA
TATGCGGTTGTGGAACCAGGTCATCCGGCAATTATCGTTGCCGTGGATCAGTTTGTGACCGTGACCGTTG
AAGAAACGACGGATGAAGGCTCTATTCAGAGCGCACAGTATAGTAGTCTGCCAATTCGCTGGACACGTCG
TAATGGTGAATTAGTGTTAGATATTCGCGAAAATCCGTTTCATTATGTGCTGGCCGCTATTCACTTGACC
GAAAAATATGCCCAGGAACAGAACAAGGAACTGAGCTTTTATCACCTAAAAGTGACGAGCGAATTAGATA
GTAGCAATGGTCGTAAATATGGCTTAGGTAGCTCAGGTGCAGTTACCGTGGGTACGGTTAAAGCCCTGAA
TATCTTTTATGACCTCGGCCTGGAAAACGAGGAAATCTTTAAACTGAGTGCCTTAGCACATCTGGCAGTG
CAGGGTAATGGTTCTTGCGGCGACATAGCAGCTAGTTGCTATGGTGGCTGGATCGCCTTTTCTACGTTTG
ATCATGATTGGGTTAATCAGAAAGTTGCTACCGAAACCTTAACCGATCTGTTAGCTATGGATTGGCCGGA
ACTGATGATTTTTCCTCTGAAAGTTCCTAAACAGCTGCGTCTGTTAATCGGTTGGACAGGCTCTCCAGCA
AGTACAAGCGATCTGGTGGATCGTGTGCATCAGTCTAAAGAAGAAAAACAGGCCGCGTATGAACAGTTTC
TGATGAAATCACGCCTGTGCGTTGAAACCATGATCAATGGCTTTAATACGGGCAAAATTAGCGTGATCCA
GAAACAGATTACCAAAAATCGCCAGCTGCTGGCCGAACTGTCGTCGTTAACGGGTGTTGTTATCGAAACG
GAAGCACTGAAAAATCTCTGCGACCTGGCGGAATCTTATACGGGCGCAGCCAAATCAAGCGGCGCGGGCG
GTGGCGATTGCGGCATTGTTATCTTTCGTCAGAAATCAGGCATCCTGCCACTGATGACCGCTTGGGAAAA
AGATGGTATTACACCATTACCTCTGCATGTGTATACCTATGGTCAGAAAGAATGTAAAGAAAAACATGAA
TCTAAACGCTAATAACTCGAGCACCACCACCACCACCACTGAGATCCGGCTGCTAACAAAGCCCGAAAGG
AAGCTGAGTTGGCTGCTGCCACCGCTGAGCAATAACTAGCATAACCCCTTGGGGCCTCTAAACGGGTCTT
GAGGGGTTTTTTGCTGAAAGGAGGAACTATATCCGGAT
